Addgene plasmid #84553: pT2U4T2-YFP
Purpose: Hybrid reporter construct with 8 transcription factor binding sites (2 TetO, 4 UAS, 2 TetO) driving EYFP
Depositing lab: Joshua Leonard. Depositing organization: Northwestern University. Publication: Multiplexing Engineered Receptors for Multiparametric Evaluation of Environmental Ligands. Hartfield RM, Schwarz KA, Muldoon JJ, Bagheri N, Leonard JN. ACS Synth Biol. 2017 Nov 17;6(11):2042-2055. doi: 10.1021/acssynbio.6b00279. Epub 2017 Aug 23. PubMed 28771312.
Backbone
  Vector backbone: pBI
  Backbone manufacturer: Clontech
  Backbone size w/o insert (bp): 3722
  Total vector size (bp): 4750
  Vector type: Mammalian Expression
Growth in bacteria
  Bacterial resistance: Ampicillin, 100 μg/mL
  Growth temperature: 37°C
  Growth strain: NEB Stable
  Copy number: High Copy
Gene/Insert
  Gene/Insert name: T2U4T2-EYFP
  Species: Synthetic
  Insert size (bp): 1028
  Promoter: CMV-min
  Cloning method: Restriction Enzyme; 5′ cloning site AgeI (not destroyed); 3′ cloning site HindIII (not destroyed)
  Sequencing primers: 5′ gcaatagcatcacaaatttc; 3′ cccataatttttggcagagg
Terms and licenses: Academic/Nonprofit Terms; Industry Terms: Not Available to Industry
How to cite: pT2U4T2-YFP was a gift from Joshua Leonard (Addgene plasmid # 84553 ; http://n2t.net/addgene:84553 ; RRID:Addgene_84553)
