[The description below was written by a language model from this plasmid's Addgene catalogue record and pLannotate feature annotations shown in this document.]
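Description:
pT2U4T2-YFP is a mammalian expression reporter plasmid built on the Clontech pBI backbone, about 4.75 kb in total. It is maintained in E. coli through a high-copy ColE1/pUC-type origin and selected with ampicillin via the β-lactamase gene and its native promoter. No mammalian selection marker is recorded, so it appears suited to transient transfection rather than stable selection.

The synthetic insert, cloned between AgeI and HindIII, places a hybrid array of eight transcription factor binding sites upstream of a minimal CMV promoter that drives mammalian codon-optimized EYFP. The array is arranged as two tet operators, four Gal4 UAS sites, then two more tet operators. The minimal promoter is expected to have little activity on its own, so EYFP output should depend on recruitment of transactivators that bind tetO (TetR-based factors such as tTA) and/or UAS (Gal4 DNA-binding-domain fusions). This lets a single fluorescent readout integrate two separate inputs. In the annotation, EYFP lies on the reverse strand and is followed by an SV40 polyadenylation signal. The automated annotation picks up only fragments of the operator array (tetO, PTight, PLtetO-1 and one UAS hit), which fits a short custom arrangement rather than a standard TRE. A rabbit β-globin intron, partial globin coding sequence and β-globin poly(A) signal sit on the other side of the array. These are probably remnants of the second expression arm of the bidirectional pBI vector, and no gene is annotated there.

The associated publication concerns multiplexing engineered receptors to evaluate several environmental ligands, so the plasmid likely reports on the combined activity of two receptor-released transcription factors. The two sequence records differ by 11 bp, located between EYFP and the promoter elements, but carry identical annotated features.
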