Features (pLannotate 1.2.2; 19 found; start..end, strand, type, name):
      1..573     +  intron         β-globin intron: intron from rabbit β-globin gene
    577..699     +  CDS            HBB: HBB_COLGU - Experimental evidence at transcript level: Swiss-Prot protein existence level 2. Involved in oxygen transport from the lung to the various peripheral tissues. From Colobus guereza (Mantled guereza) (Eastern black-and-white colobus monkey).
    774..829     +  polyA_signal   β-globin poly(A) signal: rabbit β-globin polyadenylation signal (Gil and Proudfoot, 1987)
   1155..1208    -  CDS            lacI (fragment): lac repressor; lacI; The lac repressor binds to the lac operator to inhibit transcription in E. coli. This inhibition can be relieved by adding lactose or isopropyl-β-D-thiogalactopyranoside (IPTG).
   1391..1979    -  rep_origin     ori: high-copy-number ColE1/pMB1/pBR322/pUC origin of replication
   2150..3010    -  CDS            AmpR: β-lactamase; bla; confers resistance to ampicillin, carbenicillin, and related antibiotics
   3011..3115    -  promoter       AmpR promoter: bla
   3251..3349    +  CDS            str (fragment): STR_KLEPN - Protein inferred from homology: Swiss-Prot protein existence level 3. The aminoglycoside phosphotransferases achieve inactivation of their antibiotic substrates by phosphorylation. From Klebsiella pneumoniae.
   3352..3423    +  CDS            str (fragment): STR_KLEPN - Protein inferred from homology: Swiss-Prot protein existence level 3. The aminoglycoside phosphotransferases achieve inactivation of their antibiotic substrates by phosphorylation. From Klebsiella pneumoniae.
   3440..3523    +  CDS            large T antigen (fragment): large T antigen from SV40 (simian virus 40)
   3546..3680    +  polyA_signal   SV40 poly(A) signal: SV40 polyadenylation signal
   3694..3716    -  misc_feature   MCS (fragment): pBluescript multiple cloning site
   3717..4436    -  CDS            EYFP: enhanced YFP mammalian codon-optimized
   4552..4588    -  promoter       tight TRE promoter (fragment): Tet-responsive promoter PTight, consisting of seven tet operator sequences followed by the minimal CMV promoter
   4595..4614    +  promoter       PLtetO-1 promoter (fragment): modified phage lambda PL promoter with tet operator sites (Lutz and Bujard, 1997)
   4614..4632    +  promoter       PLtetO-1 promoter (fragment): modified phage lambda PL promoter with tet operator sites (Lutz and Bujard, 1997)
   4690..4706    +  protein_bind   5X UAS (fragment): five tandem copies of the "ScaI site" 17-mer CGGAGTACTGTCCTCCG, an upstream activating sequence (UAS) that efficiently binds yeast Gal4 (Webster et al., 1988; Pfeiffer et al., 2010) GAL4
   4707..4725    +  protein_bind   tet operator: tetO; bacterial operator O2 for the tetR and tetA genes tetracycline repressor TetR
   4725..4746    +  promoter       tight TRE promoter (fragment): Tet-responsive promoter PTight, consisting of seven tet operator sequences followed by the minimal CMV promoter
>Addgene plasmid #84553 | pT2U4T2-YFP | depositor full sequence | sequence record 161651 | Full plasmid sequence
GTGAGTTTGGGGACCCTTGATTGTTCTTTCTTTTTCGCTATTGAAAAATTCATGTTATATGGAGGGGGCA
AAGTTTTCAGGGTGTTGTTTAGAATGGGAAGATGTCCCTTGTATCACCATGGACCCTCATGATAATTTTG
TTTCTTTCACTTTCTACTCTGTTGACAACCATTGTCTCCTCTTATTTTCTTTTCATTTTCTGTAACTTTT
TTCGTTAAACTTTAGCTTGCATTTGTAACGAATTTTTAAATTCACTTTCGTTTATTTGTCAGATTGTAAG
TACTTTCTCTAATCACTTTTTTTTCAAGGCAATCAGGGTAATTATATTGTACTTCAGCACAGTTTTAGAG
AACAATTGTTATAATTAAATGATAAGGTAGAATATTTCTGCATATAAATTCTGGCTGGCGTGGAAATATT
CTTATTGGTAGAAACAACTACATCCTGGTAATCATCCTGCCTTTCTCTTTATGGTTACAATGATATACAC
TGTTTGAGATGAGGATAAAATACTCTGAGTCCAAACCGGGCCCCTCTGCTAACCATGTTCATGCCTTCTT
CTTTTTCCTACAGCTCCTGGGCAACGTGCTGGTTGTTGTGCTGTCTCATCATTTTGGCAAAGAATTCACT
CCTCAGGTGCAGGCTGCCTATCAGAAGGTGGTGGCTGGTGTGGCCAATGCCCTGGCTCACAAATACCACT
GAGATCGATCTTTTTCCCTCTGCCAAAAATTATGGGGACATCATGAAGCCCCTTGAGCATCTGACTTCTG
GGTAATAAAGGAAATTTATTTTCATTGCAATAGTGTGTGGGAATTTTTTGTGTCTCTCACTCGGAAGGAC
ATATGGGAGGGCAAATCATTTAAAACATCAGAATGAGTATTTGGTTTAGAGTTTGGCAACATATGCCATA
TGCTGGCTGCCATGAACAAAGGTGGCTATAAAGAGGTCATCAGTATATGAAACAGCCCCCTGCTGTCCAT
TCCTTATTCCATAGAAAAGCCTTGACTTGAGGTTAGATTTTTTTTATATTTTGTTTTGTGTTATTTTTTT
CTTTAACATCCCTAAAATTTTCCTTACATGTTTTACTAGCCAGATTTTTCCTCCTCTCCTGACTACTCCC
AGTCATAGCTGTCCCTCTTCTCTTATGAACTCGACTGCATTAATGAATCGGCCAACGCGCGGGGAGAGGC
GGTTTGCGTATTGGGCGCTCTTCCGCTTCCTCGCTCACTGACTCGCTGCGCTCGGTCGTTCGGCTGCGGC
GAGCGGTATCAGCTCACTCAAAGGCGGTAATACGGTTATCCACAGAATCAGGGGATAACGCAGGAAAGAA
CATGTGAGCAAAAGGCCAGCAAAAGGCCAGGAACCGTAAAAAGGCCGCGTTGCTGGCGTTTTTCCATAGG
CTCCGCCCCCCTGACGAGCATCACAAAAATCGACGCTCAAGTCAGAGGTGGCGAAACCCGACAGGACTAT
AAAGATACCAGGCGTTTCCCCCTGGAAGCTCCCTCGTGCGCTCTCCTGTTCCGACCCTGCCGCTTACCGG
ATACCTGTCCGCCTTTCTCCCTTCGGGAAGCGTGGCGCTTTCTCAATGCTCACGCTGTAGGTATCTCAGT
TCGGTGTAGGTCGTTCGCTCCAAGCTGGGCTGTGTGCACGAACCCCCCGTTCAGCCCGACCGCTGCGCCT
TATCCGGTAACTATCGTCTTGAGTCCAACCCGGTAAGACACGACTTATCGCCACTGGCAGCAGCCACTGG
TAACAGGATTAGCAGAGCGAGGTATGTAGGCGGTGCTACAGAGTTCTTGAAGTGGTGGCCTAACTACGGC
TACACTAGAAGGACAGTATTTGGTATCTGCGCTCTGCTGAAGCCAGTTACCTTCGGAAAAAGAGTTGGTA
GCTCTTGATCCGGCAAACAAACCACCGCTGGTAGCGGTGGTTTTTTTGTTTGCAAGCAGCAGATTACGCG
CAGAAAAAAAGGATCTCAAGAAGATCCTTTGATCTTTTCTACGGGGTCTGACGCTCAGTGGAACGAAAAC
TCACGTTAAGGGATTTTGGTCATGAGATTATCAAAAAGGATCTTCACCTAGATCCTTTTAAATTAAAAAT
GAAGTTTTAAATCAATCTAAAGTATATATGAGTAAACTTGGTCTGACAGTTACCAATGCTTAATCAGTGA
GGCACCTATCTCAGCGATCTGTCTATTTCGTTCATCCATAGTTGCCTGACTCCCCGTCGTGTAGATAACT
ACGATACGGGAGGGCTTACCATCTGGCCCCAGTGCTGCAATGATACCGCGAGACCCACGCTCACCGGCTC
CAGATTTATCAGCAATAAACCAGCCAGCCGGAAGGGCCGAGCGCAGAAGTGGTCCTGCAACTTTATCCGC
CTCCATCCAGTCTATTAATTGTTGCCGGGAAGCTAGAGTAAGTAGTTCGCCAGTTAATAGTTTGCGCAAC
GTTGTTGCCATTGCTACAGGCATCGTGGTGTCACGCTCGTCGTTTGGTATGGCTTCATTCAGCTCCGGTT
CCCAACGATCAAGGCGAGTTACATGATCCCCCATGTTGTGCAAAAAAGCGGTTAGCTCCTTCGGTCCTCC
GATCGTTGTCAGAAGTAAGTTGGCCGCAGTGTTATCACTCATGGTTATGGCAGCACTGCATAATTCTCTT
ACTGTCATGCCATCCGTAAGATGCTTTTCTGTGACTGGTGAGTACTCAACCAAGTCATTCTGAGAATAGT
GTATGCGGCGACCGAGTTGCTCTTGCCCGGCGTCAATACGGGATAATACCGCGCCACATAGCAGAACTTT
AAAAGTGCTCATCATTGGAAAACGTTCTTCGGGGCGAAAACTCTCAAGGATCTTACCGCTGTTGAGATCC
AGTTCGATGTAACCCACTCGTGCACCCAACTGATCTTCAGCATCTTTTACTTTCACCAGCGTTTCTGGGT
GAGCAAAAACAGGAAGGCAAAATGCCGCAAAAAAGGGAATAAGGGCGACACGGAAATGTTGAATACTCAT
ACTCTTCCTTTTTCAATATTATTGAAGCATTTATCAGGGTTATTGTCTCATGAGCGGATACATATTTGAA
TGTATTTAGAAAAATAAACAAATAGGGGTTCCGCGCACATTTCCCCGAAAAGTGCCACCTGACGTCTAAG
AAACCATTATTATCATGACATTAACCTATAAAAATAGGCGTATCACGAGGCCCTTTCGTCTTCACTCGAC
GCTGGTCGAGCTGATACTTCCCGTCCGCCAGGGGACATGCCGGCGATGCTGAAGGTCGCGCGCATTCCCG
ATGAAGAGGCCGGTTACCGCCTGTTGACCTGGTGGGACGGGCAGGGCGCCGCCCGAGTCTTGCCTCGGCG
GCGGGCGCTCTGCTCATGGAGCGCGCGTCCGGGGACCTTGCACAGATAGCGTGGTCCGGCCAGACGACGA
GGCTTGCAGGATCATAATCAGCCATACCACATTTGTAGAGGTTTTACTTGCTTTAAAAAACCTCCCACAC
CTCCCCCTGAACCTGAAACATAAAATGAATGCAATTGTTGTTGTTAACTTGTTTATTGCAGCTTATAATG
GTTACAAATAAAGCAATAGCATCACAAATTTCACAAATAAAGCATTTTTTTCACTGCATTCTAGTTGTGG
TTTGTCCAAACTCATCAATGTATCTTATCATGTCTGGATCCTCTAGAACTAGGTCGACAAGCTTGATATC
GAATTCTTACTTGTACAGCTCGTCCATGCCGAGAGTGATCCCGGCGGCGGTCACGAACTCCAGCAGGACC
ATGTGATCGCGCTTCTCGTTGGGGTCTTTGCTCAGGGCGGACTGGTAGCTCAGGTAGTGGTTGTCGGGCA
GCAGCACGGGGCCGTCGCCGATGGGGGTGTTCTGCTGGTAGTGGTCGGCGAGCTGCACGCTGCCGTCCTC
GATGTTGTGGCGGATCTTGAAGTTCACCTTGATGCCGTTCTTCTGCTTGTCGGCCATGATATAGACGTTG
TGGCTGTTGTAGTTGTACTCCAGCTTGTGCCCCAGGATGTTGCCGTCCTCCTTGAAGTCGATGCCCTTCA
GCTCGATGCGGTTCACCAGGGTGTCGCCCTCGAACTTCACCTCGGCGCGGGTCTTGTAGTTGCCGTCGTC
CTTGAAGAAGATGGTGCGCTCCTGGACGTAGCCTTCGGGCATGGCGGACTTGAAGAAGTCGTGCTGCTTC
ATGTGGTCGGGGTAGCGGGCGAAGCACTGCAGGCCGTAGCCGAAGGTGGTCACGAGGGTGGGCCAGGGCA
CGGGCAGCTTGCCGGTGGTGCAGATGAACTTCAGGGTCAGCTTGCCGTAGGTGGCATCGCCCTCGCCCTC
GCCGGACACGCTGAACTTGTGGCCGTTTACGTCGCCGTCCAGCTCGACCAGGATGGGCACCACCCCGGTG
AACAGCTCCTCGCCCTTGCTCACCATCCGCGGGGATCCACTAGCGCGGCCTCGACGATATCTCTAGACTG
AGAACTTCAGGCAGGCTGGATCGGTCCCGGTGTCTTCTATGGAGGTCAAAACAGCGTGGATGGCGTCTCC
AGGCGATCTGACGGTTCACTAAACGAGCTCTGCTTATAGGTACCTCCCTATCAGTGATAGAGATCCCTAT
CAGTGATAGAGACGGAGTACTGTCCTCCGCGGAGTACTGTCCTCCGACCGGCCGGAGTACTGTCCTCCGC
GGAGTACTGTCCTCCGTCCCTATCAGTGATAGAGATCCCTATCAGTGATAGAGAACCGGT
