Features (pLannotate 1.2.2; 19 found; start..end, strand, type, name):
      1..573     +  intron         β-globin intron: intron from rabbit β-globin gene
    577..699     +  CDS            HBB: HBB_COLGU - Experimental evidence at transcript level: Swiss-Prot protein existence level 2. Involved in oxygen transport from the lung to the various peripheral tissues. From Colobus guereza (Mantled guereza) (Eastern black-and-white colobus monkey).
    774..829     +  polyA_signal   β-globin poly(A) signal: rabbit β-globin polyadenylation signal (Gil and Proudfoot, 1987)
   1155..1208    -  CDS            lacI (fragment): lac repressor; lacI; The lac repressor binds to the lac operator to inhibit transcription in E. coli. This inhibition can be relieved by adding lactose or isopropyl-β-D-thiogalactopyranoside (IPTG).
   1391..1979    -  rep_origin     ori: high-copy-number ColE1/pMB1/pBR322/pUC origin of replication
   2150..3010    -  CDS            AmpR: β-lactamase; bla; confers resistance to ampicillin, carbenicillin, and related antibiotics
   3011..3115    -  promoter       AmpR promoter: bla
   3251..3349    +  CDS            str (fragment): STR_KLEPN - Protein inferred from homology: Swiss-Prot protein existence level 3. The aminoglycoside phosphotransferases achieve inactivation of their antibiotic substrates by phosphorylation. From Klebsiella pneumoniae.
   3352..3423    +  CDS            str (fragment): STR_KLEPN - Protein inferred from homology: Swiss-Prot protein existence level 3. The aminoglycoside phosphotransferases achieve inactivation of their antibiotic substrates by phosphorylation. From Klebsiella pneumoniae.
   3440..3523    +  CDS            large T antigen (fragment): large T antigen from SV40 (simian virus 40)
   3546..3680    +  polyA_signal   SV40 poly(A) signal: SV40 polyadenylation signal
   3694..3716    -  misc_feature   MCS (fragment): pBluescript multiple cloning site
   3717..4436    -  CDS            EYFP: enhanced YFP mammalian codon-optimized
   4541..4577    -  promoter       tight TRE promoter (fragment): Tet-responsive promoter PTight, consisting of seven tet operator sequences followed by the minimal CMV promoter
   4584..4603    +  promoter       PLtetO-1 promoter (fragment): modified phage lambda PL promoter with tet operator sites (Lutz and Bujard, 1997)
   4603..4621    +  promoter       PLtetO-1 promoter (fragment): modified phage lambda PL promoter with tet operator sites (Lutz and Bujard, 1997)
   4679..4695    +  protein_bind   5X UAS (fragment): five tandem copies of the "ScaI site" 17-mer CGGAGTACTGTCCTCCG, an upstream activating sequence (UAS) that efficiently binds yeast Gal4 (Webster et al., 1988; Pfeiffer et al., 2010) GAL4
   4696..4714    +  protein_bind   tet operator: tetO; bacterial operator O2 for the tetR and tetA genes tetracycline repressor TetR
   4714..4735    +  promoter       tight TRE promoter (fragment): Tet-responsive promoter PTight, consisting of seven tet operator sequences followed by the minimal CMV promoter
>Addgene plasmid #84553 | pT2U4T2-YFP | addgene full sequence | sequence record 169202
GTGAGTTTGGGGACCCTTGATTGTTCTTTCTTTTTCGCTATTGAAAAATTCATGTTATATGGAGGGGGCA
AAGTTTTCAGGGTGTTGTTTAGAATGGGAAGATGTCCCTTGTATCACCATGGACCCTCATGATAATTTTG
TTTCTTTCACTTTCTACTCTGTTGACAACCATTGTCTCCTCTTATTTTCTTTTCATTTTCTGTAACTTTT
TTCGTTAAACTTTAGCTTGCATTTGTAACGAATTTTTAAATTCACTTTCGTTTATTTGTCAGATTGTAAG
TACTTTCTCTAATCACTTTTTTTTCAAGGCAATCAGGGTAATTATATTGTACTTCAGCACAGTTTTAGAG
AACAATTGTTATAATTAAATGATAAGGTAGAATATTTCTGCATATAAATTCTGGCTGGCGTGGAAATATT
CTTATTGGTAGAAACAACTACATCCTGGTAATCATCCTGCCTTTCTCTTTATGGTTACAATGATATACAC
TGTTTGAGATGAGGATAAAATACTCTGAGTCCAAACCGGGCCCCTCTGCTAACCATGTTCATGCCTTCTT
CTTTTTCCTACAGCTCCTGGGCAACGTGCTGGTTGTTGTGCTGTCTCATCATTTTGGCAAAGAATTCACT
CCTCAGGTGCAGGCTGCCTATCAGAAGGTGGTGGCTGGTGTGGCCAATGCCCTGGCTCACAAATACCACT
GAGATCGATCTTTTTCCCTCTGCCAAAAATTATGGGGACATCATGAAGCCCCTTGAGCATCTGACTTCTG
GGTAATAAAGGAAATTTATTTTCATTGCAATAGTGTGTGGGAATTTTTTGTGTCTCTCACTCGGAAGGAC
ATATGGGAGGGCAAATCATTTAAAACATCAGAATGAGTATTTGGTTTAGAGTTTGGCAACATATGCCATA
TGCTGGCTGCCATGAACAAAGGTGGCTATAAAGAGGTCATCAGTATATGAAACAGCCCCCTGCTGTCCAT
TCCTTATTCCATAGAAAAGCCTTGACTTGAGGTTAGATTTTTTTTATATTTTGTTTTGTGTTATTTTTTT
CTTTAACATCCCTAAAATTTTCCTTACATGTTTTACTAGCCAGATTTTTCCTCCTCTCCTGACTACTCCC
AGTCATAGCTGTCCCTCTTCTCTTATGAACTCGACTGCATTAATGAATCGGCCAACGCGCGGGGAGAGGC
GGTTTGCGTATTGGGCGCTCTTCCGCTTCCTCGCTCACTGACTCGCTGCGCTCGGTCGTTCGGCTGCGGC
GAGCGGTATCAGCTCACTCAAAGGCGGTAATACGGTTATCCACAGAATCAGGGGATAACGCAGGAAAGAA
CATGTGAGCAAAAGGCCAGCAAAAGGCCAGGAACCGTAAAAAGGCCGCGTTGCTGGCGTTTTTCCATAGG
CTCCGCCCCCCTGACGAGCATCACAAAAATCGACGCTCAAGTCAGAGGTGGCGAAACCCGACAGGACTAT
AAAGATACCAGGCGTTTCCCCCTGGAAGCTCCCTCGTGCGCTCTCCTGTTCCGACCCTGCCGCTTACCGG
ATACCTGTCCGCCTTTCTCCCTTCGGGAAGCGTGGCGCTTTCTCAATGCTCACGCTGTAGGTATCTCAGT
TCGGTGTAGGTCGTTCGCTCCAAGCTGGGCTGTGTGCACGAACCCCCCGTTCAGCCCGACCGCTGCGCCT
TATCCGGTAACTATCGTCTTGAGTCCAACCCGGTAAGACACGACTTATCGCCACTGGCAGCAGCCACTGG
TAACAGGATTAGCAGAGCGAGGTATGTAGGCGGTGCTACAGAGTTCTTGAAGTGGTGGCCTAACTACGGC
TACACTAGAAGGACAGTATTTGGTATCTGCGCTCTGCTGAAGCCAGTTACCTTCGGAAAAAGAGTTGGTA
GCTCTTGATCCGGCAAACAAACCACCGCTGGTAGCGGTGGTTTTTTTGTTTGCAAGCAGCAGATTACGCG
CAGAAAAAAAGGATCTCAAGAAGATCCTTTGATCTTTTCTACGGGGTCTGACGCTCAGTGGAACGAAAAC
TCACGTTAAGGGATTTTGGTCATGAGATTATCAAAAAGGATCTTCACCTAGATCCTTTTAAATTAAAAAT
GAAGTTTTAAATCAATCTAAAGTATATATGAGTAAACTTGGTCTGACAGTTACCAATGCTTAATCAGTGA
GGCACCTATCTCAGCGATCTGTCTATTTCGTTCATCCATAGTTGCCTGACTCCCCGTCGTGTAGATAACT
ACGATACGGGAGGGCTTACCATCTGGCCCCAGTGCTGCAATGATACCGCGAGACCCACGCTCACCGGCTC
CAGATTTATCAGCAATAAACCAGCCAGCCGGAAGGGCCGAGCGCAGAAGTGGTCCTGCAACTTTATCCGC
CTCCATCCAGTCTATTAATTGTTGCCGGGAAGCTAGAGTAAGTAGTTCGCCAGTTAATAGTTTGCGCAAC
GTTGTTGCCATTGCTACAGGCATCGTGGTGTCACGCTCGTCGTTTGGTATGGCTTCATTCAGCTCCGGTT
CCCAACGATCAAGGCGAGTTACATGATCCCCCATGTTGTGCAAAAAAGCGGTTAGCTCCTTCGGTCCTCC
GATCGTTGTCAGAAGTAAGTTGGCCGCAGTGTTATCACTCATGGTTATGGCAGCACTGCATAATTCTCTT
ACTGTCATGCCATCCGTAAGATGCTTTTCTGTGACTGGTGAGTACTCAACCAAGTCATTCTGAGAATAGT
GTATGCGGCGACCGAGTTGCTCTTGCCCGGCGTCAATACGGGATAATACCGCGCCACATAGCAGAACTTT
AAAAGTGCTCATCATTGGAAAACGTTCTTCGGGGCGAAAACTCTCAAGGATCTTACCGCTGTTGAGATCC
AGTTCGATGTAACCCACTCGTGCACCCAACTGATCTTCAGCATCTTTTACTTTCACCAGCGTTTCTGGGT
GAGCAAAAACAGGAAGGCAAAATGCCGCAAAAAAGGGAATAAGGGCGACACGGAAATGTTGAATACTCAT
ACTCTTCCTTTTTCAATATTATTGAAGCATTTATCAGGGTTATTGTCTCATGAGCGGATACATATTTGAA
TGTATTTAGAAAAATAAACAAATAGGGGTTCCGCGCACATTTCCCCGAAAAGTGCCACCTGACGTCTAAG
AAACCATTATTATCATGACATTAACCTATAAAAATAGGCGTATCACGAGGCCCTTTCGTCTTCACTCGAC
GCTGGTCGAGCTGATACTTCCCGTCCGCCAGGGGACATGCCGGCGATGCTGAAGGTCGCGCGCATTCCCG
ATGAAGAGGCCGGTTACCGCCTGTTGACCTGGTGGGACGGGCAGGGCGCCGCCCGAGTCTTGCCTCGGCG
GCGGGCGCTCTGCTCATGGAGCGCGCGTCCGGGGACCTTGCACAGATAGCGTGGTCCGGCCAGACGACGA
GGCTTGCAGGATCATAATCAGCCATACCACATTTGTAGAGGTTTTACTTGCTTTAAAAAACCTCCCACAC
CTCCCCCTGAACCTGAAACATAAAATGAATGCAATTGTTGTTGTTAACTTGTTTATTGCAGCTTATAATG
GTTACAAATAAAGCAATAGCATCACAAATTTCACAAATAAAGCATTTTTTTCACTGCATTCTAGTTGTGG
TTTGTCCAAACTCATCAATGTATCTTATCATGTCTGGATCCTCTAGAACTAGGTCGACAAGCTTGATATC
GAATTCTTACTTGTACAGCTCGTCCATGCCGAGAGTGATCCCGGCGGCGGTCACGAACTCCAGCAGGACC
ATGTGATCGCGCTTCTCGTTGGGGTCTTTGCTCAGGGCGGACTGGTAGCTCAGGTAGTGGTTGTCGGGCA
GCAGCACGGGGCCGTCGCCGATGGGGGTGTTCTGCTGGTAGTGGTCGGCGAGCTGCACGCTGCCGTCCTC
GATGTTGTGGCGGATCTTGAAGTTCACCTTGATGCCGTTCTTCTGCTTGTCGGCCATGATATAGACGTTG
TGGCTGTTGTAGTTGTACTCCAGCTTGTGCCCCAGGATGTTGCCGTCCTCCTTGAAGTCGATGCCCTTCA
GCTCGATGCGGTTCACCAGGGTGTCGCCCTCGAACTTCACCTCGGCGCGGGTCTTGTAGTTGCCGTCGTC
CTTGAAGAAGATGGTGCGCTCCTGGACGTAGCCTTCGGGCATGGCGGACTTGAAGAAGTCGTGCTGCTTC
ATGTGGTCGGGGTAGCGGGCGAAGCACTGCAGGCCGTAGCCGAAGGTGGTCACGAGGGTGGGCCAGGGCA
CGGGCAGCTTGCCGGTGGTGCAGATGAACTTCAGGGTCAGCTTGCCGTAGGTGGCATCGCCCTCGCCCTC
GCCGGACACGCTGAACTTGTGGCCGTTTACGTCGCCGTCCAGCTCGACCAGGATGGGCACCACCCCGGTG
AACAGCTCCTCGCCCTTGCTCACCATACTAGCGCGGCCTCGACGATATCTCTAGAGCTGAGAACTTCAGG
CAGGCTGGATCGGTCCCGGTGTCTTCTATGGAGGTCAAAACAGCGTGGATGGCGTCTCCAGGCGATCTGA
CGGTTCACTAAACGAGCTCTGCTTATAGGTACCTCCCTATCAGTGATAGAGATCCCTATCAGTGATAGAG
ACGGAGTACTGTCCTCCGCGGAGTACTGTCCTCCGACCGGCCGGAGTACTGTCCTCCGCGGAGTACTGTC
CTCCGTCCCTATCAGTGATAGAGATCCCTATCAGTGATAGAGAACCGGT
