>Addgene plasmid #84553 | pT2U4T2-YFP | addgene partial sequence | sequence record 169200 | Bglob-intron-R 5'-TTTGCCCCCTCCATATAACA-3'
ATCAAGGGTCCCCAAACTCACACCGGTTCTCTATCACTGATAGGGATCTCTATCACTGATAGGGACGGAG
GACAGTACTCCGCGGAGGACAGTACTCCGGCCGGTCGGAGGACAGTACTCCGCGGAGGACAGTACTCCGT
CTCTATCACTGATAGGGATCTCTATCACTGATAGGGAGGTACCTATAAGCAGAGCTCGTTTAGTGAACCG
TCAGATCGCCTGGAGACGCCATCCACGCTGTTTTGACCTCCATAGAAGACACCGGGACCGATCCAGCCTG
CCTGAAGTTCTCAGCTCTAGAGATATCGTCGAGGCCGCGCTAGTATGGTGAGCAAGGGCGAGGAGCTGTT
CACCGGGGTGGTGCCCATCCTGGTCGAGCTGGACGGCGACGTAAACGGCCACAAGTTCAGCGTGTCCGGC
GAGGGCGAGGGCGATGCCACCTACGGCAAGCTGACCCTGAAGTTCATCTGCACCACCGGCAAGCTGCCCG
TGCCCTGGCCCACCCTCGTGACCACCTTCGGCTACGGCCTGCAGTGCTTCGCCCGCTACCCCGACCACAT
GAAGCAGCACGACTTCTTCAAGTCCGCCATGCCCGAAGGCTACGTCCAGGAGCGCACCATCTTCTTCAAG
GACGACGGCAACTACAAGACCCGCGCCGAGGTGAAGTTCGAGGGCGACACCCTGGTGAACCGCATCGAGC
TGAAGGGCATCGACTTCAAGGAGGACGGCAACATCCTGGGGCACAAGCTGGAGTACAACTACAACAGCCA
CAACGTCTATATCATGGCCGACAAGCAGAAGAACGGCATCAAGGTGAACTTCAAGATCCGCCACAACATC
GAGGACGGCAGCGTGCAGCTCG
