>Addgene plasmid #84553 | pT2U4T2-YFP | addgene partial sequence | sequence record 169201 | EBV-rev 5'-GTGGTTTGTCCAAACTCATC-3'
AGCTTTTACTTGTACAGCTCGTCCATGCCGAGAGTGATCCCGGCGGCGGTCACGAACTCCAGCAGGACCA
TGTGATCGCGCTTCTCGTTGGGGTCTTTGCTCAGGGCGGACTGGTAGCTCAGGTAGTGGTTGTCGGGCAG
CAGCACGGGGCCGTCGCCGATGGGGGTGTTCTGCTGGTAGTGGTCGGCGAGCTGCACGCTGCCGTCCTCG
ATGTTGTGGCGGATCTTGAAGTTCACCTTGATGCCGTTCTTCTGCTTGTCGGCCATGATATAGACGTTGT
GGCTGTTGTAGTTGTACTCCAGCTTGTGCCCCAGGATGTTGCCGTCCTCCTTGAAGTCGATGCCCTTCAG
CTCGATGCGGTTCACCAGGGTGTCGCCCTCGAACTTCACCTCGGCGCGGGTCTTGTAGTTGCCGTCGTCC
TTGAAGAAGATGGTGCGCTCCTGGACGTAGCCTTCGGGCATGGCGGACTTGAAGAAGTCGTGCTGCTTCA
TGTGGTCGGGGTAGCGGGCGAAGCACTGCAGGCCGTAGCCGAAGGTGGTCACGAGGGTGGGCCAGGGCAC
GGGCAGCTTGCCGGTGGTGCAGATGAACTTCAGGGTCAGCTTGCCGTAGGTGGCATCGCCCTCGCCCTCG
CCGGACACGCTGAACTTGTGGCCGTTTACGTCGCCGTCCAGCTCGACCAGGATGGGCACCACCCCGGTGA
ACAGCTCCTCGCCCTTGCTCACCATACTAGCGCGGCCTCGACGATATCTCTAGAGCTGAGAACTTCAGGC
AGGCTGGATCGGTCCCGGTGTCTTCTATGGAGGTCAAAACAGCGTGGATGGCGTCTCCAGGCGATCTGAC
GGTTCACTAAACGAGCTCTGCTTATA
